Addgene plasmid #163521: mem-mCherry-pTRIP
Purpose: Used to construct lentivirus to express membrane-targeted mCherry in mammalian cells
Depositing lab: Thomas Weber. Depositing organization: Icahn School of Medicine at Mount Sinai.
Backbone
  Vector backbone: pTRIP-Puro-2A
  Backbone manufacturer: Addgene
  Modifications to backbone: Multiple cloning sites added
  Vector type: Mammalian Expression, Bacterial Expression, Lentiviral
  Selectable markers: Puromycin
Growth in bacteria
  Bacterial resistance: Ampicillin, 100 μg/mL
  Growth temperature: 37°C
  Growth strain: NEB Stable
  Copy number: High Copy
Gene/Insert
  Gene/Insert name: membrane targeted mCherry
  Species: Synthetic
  Insert size (bp): 867
  Cloning method: Restriction Enzyme; 5′ cloning site Xba1 (unknown if destroyed); 3′ cloning site BamH1 (unknown if destroyed)
  Sequencing primers: 5′ TTTGGCAGTACACCAATGGG
Terms and licenses: Academic/Nonprofit Terms; Industry Terms: Not Available to Industry
Depositor comments: Created by Ananda Mookerjee and Thomas Weber
How to cite: mem-mCherry-pTRIP was a gift from Thomas Weber (Addgene plasmid # 163521 ; http://n2t.net/addgene:163521 ; RRID:Addgene_163521)
