[The description below was written by a language model from this plasmid's Addgene catalogue record and pLannotate feature annotations shown in this document.]
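Description:
mem-mCherry-pTRIP is an HIV-1-derived lentiviral transfer plasmid built on the pTRIP-Puro-2A backbone (modified by the addition of multiple cloning sites) and intended for producing lentivirus that expresses a membrane-targeted red fluorescent protein in mammalian cells. In bacteria it is maintained through a high-copy ColE1/pUC-type origin and selected with ampicillin via the β-lactamase gene. The roughly 12.3 kb sequence also carries backbone remnants from older pBR322- and SV40-based vectors, including fragments of the tetracycline resistance gene, bom and rop, plus an SV40 promoter–gpt cassette with the small t intron and SV40 polyadenylation signal. These lie outside the viral genome and are not part of the payload.

The packaged region runs from a 5' LTR through the Ψ packaging signal with a partial gag sequence, the Rev response element for Rev-dependent nuclear export of the genomic RNA, and the cPPT/CTS element that improves nuclear import of the reverse-transcribed genome. It ends in a ΔU3 self-inactivating 3' LTR, so the integrated provirus lacks LTR promoter activity. Within it, the CMV enhancer and promoter drive the 867 bp synthetic insert, cloned between XbaI and BamHI sites. The insert consists of a short N-terminal fragment of rat Gap43, a commonly used membrane-anchoring signal, fused upstream of mCherry.

Although the backbone name implies a 2A-linked puromycin marker, the annotation shows puromycin N-acetyltransferase under its own mouse PGK promoter downstream of mCherry, followed by a WPRE that enhances transcript expression. Transduced cells can therefore be selected with puromycin, and their plasma membranes are labelled red for imaging or cell tracking.
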