Features (pLannotate 1.2.2; 35 found; start..end, strand, type, name):
    377..634     +  LTR            5' LTR (truncated): truncated 5' long terminal repeat (LTR) from HIV-1
    681..806     +  misc_feature   HIV-1 Ψ: packaging signal of human immunodeficiency virus type 1
    790..1153    +  CDS            HIV-1 gag (fragment): gag protein from human immunodeficiency virus 1; gag
   1299..1532    +  misc_feature   RRE: The Rev response element (RRE) of HIV-1 allows for Rev-dependent mRNA export from the nucleus to the cytoplasm.
   1909..2009    +  CDS            Rev (fragment): human immunodeficiency virus 1 (HIV-1) Rev protein; rev; enhances nuclear export of unspliced and incompletely spliced viral mRNAs
   2054..2171    +  misc_feature   cPPT/CTS: central polypurine tract and central termination sequence of HIV-1
   2230..2533    +  enhancer       CMV enhancer: human cytomegalovirus immediate early enhancer
   2534..2737    +  promoter       CMV promoter: human cytomegalovirus (CMV) immediate early promoter
   2842..2901    +  CDS            Gap43 (fragment): NEUM_RAT - Experimental evidence at protein level: Swiss-Prot protein existence level 1. This protein is associated with nerve growth. It is a major component of the motile 'growth cones' that form the tips of elongating axons. Plays a role in axonal and dendritic filopodia induction (By similarity). From Rattus norvegicus (Rat).
   2932..3639    +  CDS            mCherry: mCherry is a basic (constitutively fluorescent) red fluorescent protein published in 2004, derived from Discosoma sp.. It is reported to be a very rapidly-maturing monomer with low acid sensitivity.
   3640..3658    +  misc_feature   MCS (fragment): multiple cloning site
   3707..4206    +  promoter       PGK promoter: mouse phosphoglycerate kinase 1 promoter
   4227..4826    +  CDS            PuroR: puromycin N-acetyltransferase; pac from Streptomyces alboniger; confers resistance to puromycin
   4840..5428    +  misc_feature   WPRE: woodchuck hepatitis virus posttranscriptional regulatory element
   5445..5633    +  CDS            nef (fragment): NEF_HV1Z2 - Experimental evidence at protein level: Swiss-Prot protein existence level 1. Extracellular Nef protein targets CD4(+) T-lymphocytes for apoptosis by interacting with CXCR4 surface receptors. From Human immunodeficiency virus type 1 group M subtype D (isolate Z2/CDC-Z34) (HIV-1).
   5635..5666    +  LTR            3' LTR (ΔU3) (fragment): self-inactivating 3' long terminal repeat (LTR) from HIV-1
   5714..5894    +  LTR            5' LTR (truncated): truncated 5' long terminal repeat (LTR) from HIV-1
   6856..6954    -  CDS            TBC1D5 (fragment): TBCD5_HUMAN - Also known as KIAA0210. Experimental evidence at protein level: Swiss-Prot protein existence level 1. May act as a GTPase-activating protein (GAP) for Rab family protein(s). May act as a GAP for RAB7A. Can displace RAB7A and retromer CSC subcomplex from the endosomal membrane to the cytosol; at least retromer displacement seems to require its catalytic activity (PubMed:19531583, PubMed:20923837). Required for retrograde transport of cargo proteins from endosomes to the trans-Golgi network (TGN); the function seems to require its catalytic activity. Involved in regulation of autop
   7360..7639    +  CDS            TcR (fragment): tetracycline efflux protein; tet; confers resistance to tetracycline
   7640..7688    -  misc_feature   bom (fragment): basis of mobility region from pBR322
   7790..7825    -  CDS            rop (fragment): Rop protein, which maintains plasmids at low copy number; rop
   7920..8024    +  promoter       AmpR promoter: bla
   8025..8885    +  CDS            AmpR: β-lactamase; bla; confers resistance to ampicillin, carbenicillin, and related antibiotics
   9056..9644    +  rep_origin     ori: high-copy-number ColE1/pMB1/pBR322/pUC origin of replication
   9827..9883    +  CDS            lacI (fragment): lac repressor; lacI; The lac repressor binds to the lac operator to inhibit transcription in E. coli. This inhibition can be relieved by adding lactose or isopropyl-β-D-thiogalactopyranoside (IPTG).
   9890..10219   +  promoter       SV40 promoter: SV40 enhancer and early promoter
  10419..10538   +  CDS            gpt (fragment): XGPT_ECOLI - Also known as gpp, gxu. Experimental evidence at protein level: Swiss-Prot protein existence level 1. Purine salvage pathway enzyme that catalyzes the transfer of the ribosyl-5-phosphate group from 5-phospho-alpha-D-ribose 1- diphosphate (PRPP) to the N9 position of the 6-oxopurines guanine and xanthine to form the corresponding ribonucleotides GMP (guanosine 5'- monophosphate) and XMP (xanthosine 5'-monophosphate), with the release of PPi. To a lesser extent, also acts on hypoxanthine (PubMed:9100006, PubMed:3886014). Does not ribophosphorylate adenine (PubMed:3886014). From Esch
  10538..10873   +  CDS            gpt (fragment): XGPT_ECOLI - Also known as gpp, gxu. Experimental evidence at protein level: Swiss-Prot protein existence level 1. Purine salvage pathway enzyme that catalyzes the transfer of the ribosyl-5-phosphate group from 5-phospho-alpha-D-ribose 1- diphosphate (PRPP) to the N9 position of the 6-oxopurines guanine and xanthine to form the corresponding ribonucleotides GMP (guanosine 5'- monophosphate) and XMP (xanthosine 5'-monophosphate), with the release of PPi. To a lesser extent, also acts on hypoxanthine (PubMed:9100006, PubMed:3886014). Does not ribophosphorylate adenine (PubMed:3886014). From Esch
  10968..11273   +  CDS            frsA (fragment): FRSA_ECOLI - Also known as yafA. Experimental evidence at protein level: Swiss-Prot protein existence level 1. Catalyzes the hydrolysis of esters (PubMed:15808744). Displays esterase activity toward pNP-butyrate (PubMed:15808744). May stimulate mixed-acid fermentation by acting as a fermentation/respiration switch that down-regulates respiration and up- regulates fermentation rates (PubMed:15169777). From Escherichia coli (strain K12).
  11277..11351   +  CDS            small t antigen (fragment): SV40 (simian virus 40) small t antigen
  11353..11418   +  intron         small t intron: SV40 (simian virus 40) small t antigen intron
  11548..11568   +  CDS            SV40 NLS: nuclear localization signal of SV40 (simian virus 40) large T antigen
  11887..11970   +  CDS            large T antigen (fragment): large T antigen from SV40 (simian virus 40)
  11993..12127   +  polyA_signal   SV40 poly(A) signal: SV40 polyadenylation signal
  12294..329     +  CDS            nef (fragment) (across the origin): NEF_HV1BR - Experimental evidence at protein level: Swiss-Prot protein existence level 1. Extracellular Nef protein targets CD4(+) T-lymphocytes for apoptosis by interacting with CXCR4 surface receptors (PubMed:14990729). From Human immunodeficiency virus type 1 group M subtype B (isolate BRU/LAI) (HIV-1).
>Addgene plasmid #163521 | mem-mCherry-pTRIP | addgene full sequence | sequence record 321568 | Addgene NGS Result
TGGAAGGGCTAATTCACTCCCAAAGAAGACAAGATATCCTTGATCTGTGGATCTACCACACACAAGGCTA
CTTCCCTGATTAGCAGAACTACACACCAGGGCCAGGGGTCAGATATCCACTGACCTTTGGATGGTGCTAC
AAGCTAGTACCAGTTGAGCCAGATAAGGTAGAAGAGGCCAATAAAGGAGAGAACACCAGCTTGTTACACC
CTGTGAGCCTGCATGGGATGGATGACCCGGAGAGAGAAGTGTTAGAGTGGAGGTTTGACAGCCGCCTAGC
ATTTCATCACGTGGCCCGAGAGCTGCATCCGGAGTACTTCAAGAACTGCTGATATCGAGCTTGCTACAAG
GGACTTTCCGCTGGGGACTTTCCAGGGAGGCGTGGCCTGGGCGGGACTGGGGAGTGGCGAGCCCTCAGAT
CCTGCATATAAGCAGCTGCTTTTTGCCTGTACTGGGTCTCTCTGGTTAGACCAGATCTGAGCCTGGGAGC
TCTCTGGCTAACTAGGGAACCCACTGCTTAAGCCTCAATAAAGCTTGCCTTGAGTGCTTCAAGTAGTGTG
TGCCCGTCTGTTGTGTGACTCTGGTAACTAGAGATCCCTCAGACCCTTTTAGTCAGTGTGGAAAATCTCT
AGCAGTGGCGCCCGAACAGGGACTTGAAAGCGAAAGGGAAACCAGAGGAGCTCTCTCGACGCAGGACTCG
GCTTGCTGAAGCGCGCACGGCAAGAGGCGAGGGGCGGCGACTGGTGAGTACGCCAAAAATTTTGACTAGC
GGAGGCTAGAAGGAGAGAGATGGGTGCGAGAGCGTCAGTATTAAGCGGGGGAGAATTAGATCGCGATGGG
AAAAAATTCGGTTAAGGCCAGGGGGAAAGAAAAAATATAAATTAAAACATATAGTATGGGCAAGCAGGGA
GCTAGAACGATTCGCAGTTAATCCTGGCCTGTTAGAAACATCAGAAGGCTGTAGACAAATACTGGGACAG
CTACAACCATCCCTTCAGACAGGATCAGAAGAACTTAGATCATTATATAATACAGTAGCAACCCTCTATT
GTGTGCATCAAAGGATAGAGATAAAAGACACCAAGGAAGCTTTAGACAAGATAGAGGAAGAGCAAAACAA
AAGTAAGACCACCGCACAGCAAGCGGCCGCTGATCTTCAGACCTGGAGGAGGAGATATGAGGGACAATTG
GAGAAGTGAATTATATAAATATAAAGTAGTAAAAATTGAACCATTAGGAGTAGCACCCACCAAGGCAAAG
AGAAGAGTGGTGCAGAGAGAAAAAAGAGCAGTGGGAATAGGAGCTTTGTTCCTTGGGTTCTTGGGAGCAG
CAGGAAGCACTATGGGCGCAGCGTCAATGACGCTGACGGTACAGGCCAGACAATTATTGTCTGGTATAGT
GCAGCAGCAGAACAATTTGCTGAGGGCTATTGAGGCGCAACAGCATCTGTTGCAACTCACAGTCTGGGGC
ATCAAGCAGCTCCAGGCAAGAATCCTGGCTGTGGAAAGATACCTAAAGGATCAACAGCTCCTGGGGATTT
GGGGTTGCTCTGGAAAACTCATTTGCACCACTGCTGTGCCTTGGAATGCTAGTTGGAGTAATAAATCTCT
GGAACAGATTTGGAATCACACGACCTGGATGGAGTGGGACAGAGAAATTAACAATTACACAAGCTTAATA
CACTCCTTAATTGAAGAATCGCAAAACCAGCAAGAAAAGAATGAACAAGAATTATTGGAATTAGATAAAT
GGGCAAGTTTGTGGAATTGGTTTAACATAACAAATTGGCTGTGGTATATAAAATTATTCATAATGATAGT
AGGAGGCTTGGTAGGTTTAAGAATAGTTTTTGCTGTACTTTCTATAGTGAATAGAGTTAGGCAGGGATAT
TCACCATTATCGTTTCAGACCCACCTCCCAACCCCGAGGGGACCCGACAGGCCCGAAGGAATAGAAGAAG
AAGGTGGAGAGAGAGACAGAGACAGATCCATTCGATTAGTGAACGGATCTCGACGGTATCGCCGAATTCA
CAAATGGCAGTATTCATCCACAATTTTAAAAGAAAAGGGGGGATTGGGGGGTACAGTGCAGGGGAAAGAA
TAGTAGACATAATAGCAACAGACATACAAACTAAAGAATTACAAAAACAAATTACAAAAATTCAAAATTT
TCGGGTTTATTACAGGGACAGCAGAGATCCACTTTGGGGCGATAAGCTTGGGAGTTCCGCGTTACATAAC
TTACGGTAAATGGCCCGCCTGGCTGACCGCCCAACGACCCCCGCCCATTGACGTCAATAATGACGTATGT
TCCCATAGTAACGCCAATAGGGACTTTCCATTGACGTCAATGGGTGGAGTATTTACGGTAAACTGCCCAC
TTGGCAGTACATCAAGTGTATCATATGCCAAGTACGCCCCCTATTGACGTCAATGACGGTAAATGGCCCG
CCTGGCATTATGCCCAGTACATGACCTTATGGGACTTTCCTACTTGGCAGTACATCTACGTATTAGTCAT
CGCTATTACCATGGTGATGCGGTTTTGGCAGTACATCAATGGGCGTGGATAGCGGTTTGACTCACGGGGA
TTTCCAAGTCTCCACCCCATTGACGTCAATGGGAGTTTGTTTTGGCACCAAAATCAACGGGACTTTCCAA
AATGTCGTAACAACTCCGCCCCATTGACGCAAATGGGCGGTAGGCGTGTACGGTGGGAGGTCTATATAAG
CAGAGCTCGTTTAGTGAACCGTCAGATCGCCTGGAGACGCCATCCACGCTGTTTTGACCTCCATAGAAGA
CACCGACTCTAGAGGCCGGCCGATAGTTTAAACGGCCGGCCATGCTGTGCTGTATGAGAAGAACCAAACA
GGTTGAAAAGAATGATGAGGACCAAAAGATCGGCTGATCGATGCTAGCGCTACCGGTCACCATGGTGAGC
AAGGGCGAGGAGGATAACATGGCCATCATCAAGGAGTTCATGCGCTTCAAGGTGCACATGGAGGGCTCCG
TGAACGGCCACGAGTTCGAGATCGAGGGCGAGGGCGAGGGCCGCCCCTACGAGGGCACCCAGACCGCCAA
GCTGAAGGTGACCAAGGGTGGCCCCCTGCCCTTCGCCTGGGACATCCTGTCCCCTCAGTTCATGTACGGC
TCCAAGGCCTACGTGAAGCACCCCGCCGACATCCCCGACTACTTGAAGCTGTCCTTCCCCGAGGGCTTCA
AGTGGGAGCGCGTGATGAACTTCGAGGACGGCGGCGTGGTGACCGTGACCCAGGACTCCTCCCTGCAGGA
CGGCGAGTTCATCTACAAGGTGAAGCTGCGCGGCACCAACTTCCCCTCCGACGGCCCCGTAATGCAGAAG
AAGACCATGGGCTGGGAGGCCTCCTCCGAGCGGATGTACCCCGAGGACGGCGCCCTGAAGGGCGAGATCA
AGCAGAGGCTGAAGCTGAAGGACGGCGGCCACTACGACGCTGAGGTCAAGACCACCTACAAGGCCAAGAA
GCCCGTGCAGCTGCCCGGCGCCTACAACGTCAACATCAAGTTGGACATCACCTCCCACAACGAGGACTAC
ACCATCGTGGAACAGTACGAACGCGCCGAGGGCCGCCACTCCACCGGCGGCATGGACGAGCTGTACAAGT
CCGGACTCAGATCTCGAGAACCCGGGAAGGATCCACCGGATCTAGATAACTGATCATAATTCTACCGGGT
AGGGGAGGCGCTTTTCCCAAGGCAGTCTGGAGCATGCGCTTTAGCAGCCCCGCTGGGCACTTGGCGCTAC
ACAAGTGGCCTCTGGCCTCGCACACATTCCACATCCACCGGTAGGCGCCAACCGGCTCCGTTCTTTGGTG
GCCCCTTCGCGCCACCTTCTACTCCTCCCCTAGTCAGGAAGTTCCCCCCCGCCCCGCAGCTCGCGTCGTG
CAGGACGTGACAAATGGAAGTAGCACGTCTCACTAGTCTCGTGCAGATGGACAGCACCGCTGAGCAATGG
AAGCGGGTAGGCCTTTGGGGCAGCGGCCAATAGCAGCTTTGCTCCTTCGCTTTCTGGGCTCAGAGGCTGG
GAAGGGGTGGGTCCGGGGGCGGGCTCAGGGGCGGGCTCAGGGGCGGGGCGGGCGCCCGAAGGTCCTCCGG
AGGCCCGGCATTCTGCACGCTTCAAAAGCGCACGTCTGCCGCGCTGTTCTCCTCTTCCTCATCTCCGGGC
CTTTCGACCTGCAGCCCAAGCTTACCATGACCGAGTACAAGCCCACGGTGCGCCTCGCCACCCGCGACGA
CGTCCCCAGGGCCGTACGCACCCTCGCCGCCGCGTTCGCCGACTACCCCGCCACGCGCCACACCGTCGAT
CCGGACCGCCACATCGAGCGGGTCACCGAGCTGCAAGAACTCTTCCTCACGCGCGTCGGGCTCGACATCG
GCAAGGTGTGGGTCGCGGACGACGGCGCCGCGGTGGCGGTCTGGACCACGCCGGAGAGCGTCGAAGCGGG
GGCGGTGTTCGCCGAGATCGGCCCGCGCATGGCCGAGTTGAGCGGTTCCCGGCTGGCCGCGCAGCAACAG
ATGGAAGGCCTCCTGGCGCCGCACCGGCCCAAGGAGCCCGCGTGGTTCCTGGCCACCGTCGGCGTCTCGC
CCGACCACCAGGGCAAGGGTCTGGGCAGCGCCGTCGTGCTCCCCGGAGTGGAGGCGGCCGAGCGCGCCGG
GGTGCCCGCCTTCCTGGAGACCTCCGCGCCCCGCAACCTCCCCTTCTACGAGCGGCTCGGCTTCACCGTC
ACCGCCGACGTCGAGGTGCCCGAAGGACCGCGCACCTGGTGCATGACCCGCAAGCCCGGTGCCTGACCGC
GTCTGGAACAATCAACCTCTGGATTACAAAATTTGTGAAAGATTGACTGGTATTCTTAACTATGTTGCTC
CTTTTACGCTATGTGGATACGCTGCTTTAATGCCTTTGTATCATGCTATTGCTTCCCGTATGGCTTTCAT
TTTCTCCTCCTTGTATAAATCCTGGTTGCTGTCTCTTTATGAGGAGTTGTGGCCCGTTGTCAGGCAACGT
GGCGTGGTGTGCACTGTGTTTGCTGACGCAACCCCCACTGGTTGGGGCATTGCCACCACCTGTCAGCTCC
TTTCCGGGACTTTCGCTTTCCCCCTCCCTATTGCCACGGCGGAACTCATCGCCGCCTGCCTTGCCCGCTG
CTGGACAGGGGCTCGGCTGTTGGGCACTGACAATTCCGTGGTGTTGTCGGGGAAGCTGACGTCCTTTCCA
TGGCTGCTCGCCTGTGTTGCCACCTGGATTCTGCGCGGGACGTCCTTCTGCTACGTCCCTTCGGCCCTCA
ATCCAGCGGACCTTCCTTCCCGCGGCCTGCTGCCGGCTCTGCGGCCTCTTCCGCGTCTTCGCCTTCGCCC
TCAGACGAGTCGGATCTCCCTTTGGGCCGCCTCCCCGCCTGGAATTAATTCTGCAGTCGAGACCTAGAAA
AACATGGAGCAATCACAAGTAGCAATACAGCAGCTACCAATGCTGATTGTGCCTGGCTAGAAGCACAAGA
GGAGGAGGAGGTGGGTTTTCCAGTCACACCTCAGGTACCTTTAAGACCAATGACTTACAAGGCAGCTGTA
GATCTTAGCCACTTTTTAAAAGAAAAGGGGGGACTGGAAGGGCTAATTCACTCCCAACGAAGACAAAATC
GTCGAGAGATGCTGCATATAAGCAGCTGCTTTTTGCTTGTACTGGGTCTCTCTGGTTAGACCAGATCTGA
GCCTGGGAGCTCTCTGGCTAACTAGGGAACCCACTGCTTAAGCCTCAATAAAGCTTGCCTTGAGTGCTTC
AAGTAGTGTGTGCCCGTCTGTTGTGTGACTCTGGTAACTAGAGATCCCTCAGACCCTTTTAGTCAGTGTG
GAAAATCTCTAGCAGTAGTAGTTCATGTCATCTTATTATTCAGTATTTATAACTTGCAAAGAAATGAATA
TCAGAGAGTGAGAGGCCTTGACATTATAATAGATTTAGCAGGAATTGAACTAGGAGTGGAGCACACAGGC
AAAGCTGCAGAAGTACTTGGAAGAAGCCACCAGAGATACTCACGATTCTGCACATACCTGGCTAATCCCA
GATCCTAAGGATTACATTAAGTTTACTAACATTTATATAATGATTTATAGTTTAAAGTATAAACTTATCT
AATTTACTATTCTGACAGATATTAATTAATCCTCAAATATCATAAGAGATGATTACTATTATCCCCATTT
AACACAAGAGGAAACTGAGAGGGAAAGATGTTGAAGTAATTTTCCCACAATTACAGCATCCGTTAGTTAC
GACTCTATGATCTTCTGACACAAATTCCATTTACTCCTCACCCTATGACTCAGTCGAATATATCAAAGTT
ATGGACATTATGCTAAGTAACAAATTACCCTTTTATATAGTAAATACTGAGTAGATTGAGAGAAGAAATT
GTTTGCAAACCTGAATAGCTTCAAGAAGAAGAGAAGTGAGGATAAGAATAACAGTTGTCATTTAACAAGT
TTTAACAAGTAACTTGGTTAGAAAGGGATTCAAATGCATAAAGCAAGGGATAAATTTTTCTGGCAACAAG
ACTATACAATATAACCTTAAATATGACTTCAAATAATTGTTGGAACTTGATAAAACTAATTAAATATTAT
TGAAGATTATCAATATTATAAATGTAATTTACTTTTAAAAAGGGAACATAGAAATGTGTATCATTAGAGT
AGAAAACAATCCTTATTATCACAATTTGTCAAAACAAGTTTGTTATTAACACAAGTAGAATACTGCATTC
AATTAAGTTGACTGCAGATTTTGTGTTTTGTTAAAATTAGAAAGAGATAACAACAATTTGAATTATTGAA
AGTAACATGTAAATAGTTCTACATACGTTCTTTTGACATCTTGTTCAATCATTGATCGAAGTTCTTTATC
TTGGAAGAATTTGTTCCAAAGACTCTGAAATAAGGAAAACAATCTATTATATAGTCTCACACCTTTGTTT
TACTTTTAGTGATTTCAATTTAATAATGTAAATGGTTAAAATTTATTCTTCTCTGAGATCATTTCACATT
GCAGATAGAAAACCTGAGACTGGGGTAATTTTTATTAAAATCTAATTTAATCTCAGAAACACATCTTTAT
TCTAACATCAATTTTTCCAGTTTGATATTATCATATAAAGTCAGCCTTCCTCATCTGCAGGTTCCACAAC
AAAAATCCAACCAACTGTGGATCAAAAATATTGGGAAAAAATTAAAAATAGCAATACAACAATAAAAAAA
TACAAATCAGAAAAACAGCACAGTATAACAACTTTATTTAGCATTTACAATCTATTAGGTATTATAAGTA
ATCTAGCCAGATCCTCTACGCCGGACGCATCGTGGCCGGCATCACCGGCGCCACAGGTGCGGTTGCTGGC
GCCTATATCGCCGACATCACCGATGGGGAAGATCGGGCTCGCCACTTCGGGCTCATGAGCGCTTGTTTCG
GCGTGGGTATGGTGGCAGGCCCCGTGGCCGGGGGACTGTTGGGCGCCATCTCCTTGCATGCACCATTCCT
TGCGGCGGCGGTGCTCAACGGCCTCAACCTACTACTGGGCTGCTTCCTAATGCAGGAGTCGCATAAGGGA
GAGCGTCGAATGGTGCACTCTCAGTACAATCTGCTCTGATGCCGCATAGTTAAGCCAGCCCCGACACCCG
CCAACACCCGCTGACGCGCCCTGACGGGCTTGTCTGCTCCCGGCATCCGCTTACAGACAAGCTGTGACCG
TCTCCGGGAGCTGCATGTGTCAGAGGTTTTCACCGTCATCACCGAAACGCGCGAGACGAAAGGGCCTCGT
GATACGCCTATTTTTATAGGTTAATGTCATGATAATAATGGTTTCTTAGACGTCAGGTGGCACTTTTCGG
GGAAATGTGCGCGGAACCCCTATTTGTTTATTTTTCTAAATACATTCAAATATGTATCCGCTCATGAGAC
AATAACCCTGATAAATGCTTCAATAATATTGAAAAAGGAAGAGTATGAGTATTCAACATTTCCGTGTCGC
CCTTATTCCCTTTTTTGCGGCATTTTGCCTTCCTGTTTTTGCTCACCCAGAAACGCTGGTGAAAGTAAAA
GATGCTGAAGATCAGTTGGGTGCACGAGTGGGTTACATCGAACTGGATCTCAACAGCGGTAAGATCCTTG
AGAGTTTTCGCCCCGAAGAACGTTTTCCAATGATGAGCACTTTTAAAGTTCTGCTATGTGGCGCGGTATT
ATCCCGTATTGACGCCGGGCAAGAGCAACTCGGTCGCCGCATACACTATTCTCAGAATGACTTGGTTGAG
TACTCACCAGTCACAGAAAAGCATCTTACGGATGGCATGACAGTAAGAGAATTATGCAGTGCTGCCATAA
CCATGAGTGATAACACTGCGGCCAACTTACTTCTGACAACGATCGGAGGACCGAAGGAGCTAACCGCTTT
TTTGCACAACATGGGGGATCATGTAACTCGCCTTGATCGTTGGGAACCGGAGCTGAATGAAGCCATACCA
AACGACGAGCGTGACACCACGATGCCTGTAGCAATGGCAACAACGTTGCGCAAACTATTAACTGGCGAAC
TACTTACTCTAGCTTCCCGGCAACAATTAATAGACTGGATGGAGGCGGATAAAGTTGCAGGACCACTTCT
GCGCTCGGCCCTTCCGGCTGGCTGGTTTATTGCTGATAAATCTGGAGCCGGTGAGCGTGGGTCTCGCGGT
ATCATTGCAGCACTGGGGCCAGATGGTAAGCCCTCCCGTATCGTAGTTATCTACACGACGGGGAGTCAGG
CAACTATGGATGAACGAAATAGACAGATCGCTGAGATAGGTGCCTCACTGATTAAGCATTGGTAACTGTC
AGACCAAGTTTACTCATATATACTTTAGATTGATTTAAAACTTCATTTTTAATTTAAAAGGATCTAGGTG
AAGATCCTTTTTGATAATCTCATGACCAAAATCCCTTAACGTGAGTTTTCGTTCCACTGAGCGTCAGACC
CCGTAGAAAAGATCAAAGGATCTTCTTGAGATCCTTTTTTTCTGCGCGTAATCTGCTGCTTGCAAACAAA
AAAACCACCGCTACCAGCGGTGGTTTGTTTGCCGGATCAAGAGCTACCAACTCTTTTTCCGAAGGTAACT
GGCTTCAGCAGAGCGCAGATACCAAATACTGTTCTTCTAGTGTAGCCGTAGTTAGGCCACCACTTCAAGA
ACTCTGTAGCACCGCCTACATACCTCGCTCTGCTAATCCTGTTACCAGTGGCTGCTGCCAGTGGCGATAA
GTCGTGTCTTACCGGGTTGGACTCAAGACGATAGTTACCGGATAAGGCGCAGCGGTCGGGCTGAACGGGG
GGTTCGTGCACACAGCCCAGCTTGGAGCGAACGACCTACACCGAACTGAGATACCTACAGCGTGAGCTAT
GAGAAAGCGCCACGCTTCCCGAAGGGAGAAAGGCGGACAGGTATCCGGTAAGCGGCAGGGTCGGAACAGG
AGAGCGCACGAGGGAGCTTCCAGGGGGAAACGCCTGGTATCTTTATAGTCCTGTCGGGTTTCGCCACCTC
TGACTTGAGCGTCGATTTTTGTGATGCTCGTCAGGGGGGCGGAGCCTATGGAAAAACGCCAGCAACGCGG
CCTTTTTACGGTTCCTGGCCTTTTGCTGGCCTTTTGCTCACATGTTCTTTCCTGCGTTATCCCCTGATTC
TGTGGATAACCGTATTACCGCCTTTGAGTGAGCTGATACCGCTCGCCGCAGCCGAACGACCGAGCGCAGC
GAGTCAGTGAGCGAGGAAGCGGAAGAGCGCCCAATACGCAAACCGCCTCTCCCCGCGCGTTGGCCGATTC
ATTAATGCAGCTGTGGAATGTGTGTCAGTTAGGGTGTGGAAAGTCCCCAGGCTCCCCAGCAGGCAGAAGT
ATGCAAAGCATGCATCTCAATTAGTCAGCAACCAGGTGTGGAAAGTCCCCAGGCTCCCCAGCAGGCAGAA
GTATGCAAAGCATGCATCTCAATTAGTCAGCAACCATAGTCCCGCCCCTAACTCCGCCCATCCCGCCCCT
AACTCCGCCCAGTTCCGCCCATTCTCCGCCCCATGGCTGACTAATTTTTTTTATTTATGCAGAGGCCGAG
GCCGCCTCGGCCTCTGAGCTATTCCAGAAGTAGTGAGGAGGCTTTTTTGGAGGCCTAGGCTTTTGCAAAA
AGCTTGGACACAAGACAGGCTTGCGAGATATGTTTGAGAATACCACTTTATCCCGCGTCAGGGAGAGGCA
GTGCGTAAAAAGACGCGGACTCATGTGAAATACTGGTTTTTAGTGCGCCAGATCTCTATAATCTCGCGCA
ACCTATTTTCCCCTCGAACACTTTTTAAGCCGTAGATAAACAGGCTGGGACACTTCACATGAGCGAAAAA
TACATCGTCACCTGGGACATGTTGCAGATCCATGCACGTAAACTCGCAAGCCGACTGATGCCTTCTGAAC
AATGGAAAGGCATTATTGCCGTAAGCCGTGGCGGTCTGTACCGGGTGCGTTACTGGCGCGTGAACTGGGT
ATTCGTCATGTCGATACCGTTTGTATTTCCAGCTACGATCACGACAACCAGCGCGAGCTTAAAGTGCTGA
AACGCGCAGAAGGCGATGGCGAAGGCTTCATCGTTATTGATGACCTGGTGGATACCGGTGGTACTGCGGT
TGCGATTCGTGAAATGTATCCAAAAGCGCACTTTGTCACCATCTTCGCAAAACCGGCTGGTCGTCCGCTG
GTTGATGACTATGTTGTTGATATCCCGCAAGATACCTGGATTGAACAGCCGTGGGATATGGGCGTCGTAT
TCGTCCCGCCAATCTCCGGTCGCTAATCTTTTCAACGCCTGGCACTGCCGGGCGTTGTTCTTTTTAACTT
CAGGCGGGTTACAATAGTTTCCAGTAAGTATTCTGGAGGCTGCATCCATGACACAGGCAAACCTGAGCGA
AACCCTGTTCAAACCCCGCTTTAAACATCCTGAAACCTCGACGCTAGTCCGCCGCTTTAATCACGGCGCA
CAACCGCCTGTGCAGTCGGCCCTTGATGGTAAAACCATCCCTCACTGGTATCGCATGATTAACCGTCTGA
TGTGGATCTGGCGCGGCATTGACCCACGCGAAATCCTCGACGTCCAGGCACGTATTGTGATGAGCGATGC
CGAACGTACCGACGATGATTTATACGATACGGTGATTGGCTACCGTGGCGGCAACTGGATTTATGAGTGG
GCCCCGGATCTTTGTGAAGGAACCTTACTTCTGTGGTGTGACATAATTGGACAAACTACCTACAGAGATT
TAAAGCTCTAAGGTAAATATAAAATTTTTAAGTGTATAATGTGTTAAACTACTGATTCTAATTGTTTGTG
TATTTTAGATTCCAACCTATGGAACTGATGAATGGGAGCAGTGGTGGAATGCCTTTAATGAGGAAAACCT
GTTTTGCTCAGAAGAAATGCCATCTAGTGATGATGAGGCTACTGCTGACTCTCAACATTCTACTCCTCCA
AAAAAGAAGAGAAAGGTAGAAGACCCCAAGGACTTTCCTTCAGAATTGCTAAGTTTTTTGAGTCATGCTG
TGTTTAGTAATAGAACTCTTGCTTGCTTTGCTATTTACACCACAAAGGAAAAAGCTGCACTGCTATACAA
GAAAATTATGGAAAAATATTCTGTAACCTTTATAAGTAGGCATAACAGTTATAATCATAACATACTGTTT
TTTCTTACTCCACACAGGCATAGAGTGTCTGCTATTAATAACTATGCTCAAAAATTGTGTACCTTTAGCT
TTTTAATTTGTAAAGGGGTTAATAAGGAATATTTGATGTATAGTGCCTTGACTAGAGATCATAATCAGCC
ATACCACATTTGTAGAGGTTTTACTTGCTTTAAAAAACCTCCCACACCTCCCCCTGAACCTGAAACATAA
AATGAATGCAATTGTTGTTGTTAACTTGTTTATTGCAGCTTATAATGGTTACAAATAAAGCAATAGCATC
ACAAATTTCACAAATAAAGCATTTTTTTCACTGCATTCTAGTTGTGGTTTGTCCAAACTCATCAATGTAT
CTTATCATGTCTGGATCAACTGGATAACTCAAGCTAACCAAAATCATCCCAAACTTCCCACCCCATACCC
TATTACCACTGCCAATTACCTGTGGTTTCATTTACTCTAAACCTGTGATTCCTCTGAATTATTTTCATTT
TAAAGAAATTGTATTTGTTAAATATGTACTACAAACTTAGTAGT
