>Addgene plasmid #163521 | mem-mCherry-pTRIP | depositor partial sequence | sequence record 316899 | mem-mCherry-pTRIP sequence 1163 bps
GACTCACGGGGATTTCCAAGTCTCCACCCCATTGACGTCAATGGGAGTTTGTTTTGGCACCAAAATCAAC
GGGACTTTCCAAAATGTCGTAACAACTCCGCCCCATTGACGCAAATGGGCGGTAGGCGTGTACGGTGGGA
GGTCTATATAAGCAGAGCTCGTTTAGTGAACCGTCAGATCGCCTGGAGACGCCATCCACGCTGTTTTGAC
CTCCATAGAAGACACCGACTCTAGAGGCCGGCCGATAGTTTAAACGGCCGGCCATGCTGTGCTGTATGAG
AAGAACCAAACAGGTTGAAAAGAATGATGAGGACCAAAAGATCGGCTGATCGATGCTAGCGCTACCGGTC
ACCATGGTGAGCAAGGGCGAGGAGGATAACATGGCCATCATCAAGGAGTTCATGCGCTTCAAGGTGCACA
TGGAGGGCTCCGTGAACGGCCACGAGTTCGAGATCGAGGGCGAGGGCGAGGGCCGCCCCTACGAGGGCAC
CCAGACCGCCAAGCTGAAGGTGACCAAGGGTGGCCCCCTGCCCTTCGCCTGGGACATCCTGTCCCCTCAG
TTCATGTACGGCTCCAAGGCCTACGTGAAGCACCCCGCCGACATCCCCGACTACTTGAAGCTGTCCTTCC
CCGAGGGCTTCAAGTGGGAGCGCGTGATGAACTTCGAGGACGGCGGCGTGGTGACCGTGACCCAGGACTC
CTCCCTGCAGGACGGCGAGTTCATCTACAAGGTGAAGCTGCGCGGCACCAACTTCCCCTCCGACGGCCCC
GTAATGCAGAAGAAGACCATGGGCTGGGAGGCCTCCTCCGAGCGGATGTACCCCGAGGACGGCGCCCTGA
AGGGCGAGATCAAGCAGAGGCTGAAGCTGAAGGACGGCGGCCACTACGACGCTGAGGTCAAGACCACCTA
CAAGGCCAAGAAGCCCGTGCAGCTGCCCGGCGCCTACAACGTCAACATCAAGTTGGACATCACCTCCCAC
AACGAGGACTACACCATCGTGGAACAGTACGAACGCGCCGAGGGCCGCCACTCCACCGGCGGCATGGACG
AGCTGTACAAGTCCGGACTCAGATCTCGAGAACCCGGGAAGGATCCACCGGATCTAGATAACTGATCATA
ATTCTACCGGGTAGGGGAGGCGCTTTTCCCAAGGCAGTCTGGA
